Addgene plasmid #140151: YIplac211-Sec7-mScarlet2Ix6
Purpose: Plasmid for pop-in/pop-out replacement of Sec7 with Sec7-mScarlet2Ix6
Depositing lab: Benjamin Glick. Depositing organization: University of Chicago. Publication: A microscopy-based kinetic analysis of yeast vacuolar protein sorting. Casler JC, Glick BS. Elife. 2020 Jun 25;9. pii: 56844. doi: 10.7554/eLife.56844. PubMed 32584255.
Backbone
  Vector backbone: YIplac211
  Vector type: Yeast Expression
  Selectable markers: URA3
Growth in bacteria
  Bacterial resistance: Ampicillin, 100 μg/mL
  Growth temperature: 37°C
  Growth strain: DH5alpha
  Copy number: Unknown
Gene/Insert
  Gene/Insert name: SEC7
  Species: S. cerevisiae (budding yeast)
  Cloning method: Restriction Enzyme; 5′ cloning site Unknown (unknown if destroyed)
Terms and licenses: Academic/Nonprofit Terms; Industry Terms: Not Available to Industry
Depositor comments: Parental strain JK93da.
How to cite: YIplac211-Sec7-mScarlet2Ix6 was a gift from Benjamin Glick (Addgene plasmid # 140151 ; http://n2t.net/addgene:140151 ; RRID:Addgene_140151)
