[The description below was written by a language model from this plasmid's Addgene catalogue record and pLannotate feature annotations shown in this document.]
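Description:
YIplac211-Sec7-mScarlet2Ix6 is a yeast integrating plasmid built on the YIplac211 backbone and designed for pop-in/pop-out replacement of the chromosomal SEC7 gene in Saccharomyces cerevisiae with a fluorescently tagged allele. It has no yeast replication origin in the annotated features, so it can persist in yeast only by recombining into the genome. In E. coli it is propagated through a high-copy ColE1/pUC-type origin and selected with ampicillin via the β-lactamase gene. Remnants of the lacZα/lac promoter cloning region, bom and rop are also annotated. The yeast marker is URA3 with its own promoter, which allows selection on medium lacking uracil and counterselection with 5-fluoroorotic acid.

The insert begins with a fragment of the SEC7 coding sequence of about 580 nt, followed by three consecutive blocks of about 1.34 kb. The automated annotation labels each block as tdimer2(12), a tandem-dimer Discosoma red fluorescent protein. Given the construct name, these most likely correspond to six tandem copies of an mScarlet-derived protein, matched in pairs to a related reference, although the record does not define "mScarlet2I". After the tag lies roughly 1.5 kb of unannotated sequence and a small predicted yeast ORF. This stretch presumably represents genomic sequence downstream of SEC7 and would supply the second homology arm, but the record does not say so. No heterologous promoter is annotated, consistent with the tagged gene being expressed from the native SEC7 locus.

In the pop-in step, integration at SEC7 is selected through URA3. In the pop-out step, counterselection recovers recombinants that have lost the backbone and retain Sec7 fused to the six-copy red tag. The associated publication is a microscopy-based kinetic analysis of yeast vacuolar protein sorting, so the strain likely provides a bright marker for Sec7-containing Golgi compartments.
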