Features (pLannotate 1.2.2; 17 found; start..end, strand, type, name):
    137..236     +  misc_feature   bom (fragment): basis of mobility region from pBR322
    242..399     -  CDS            lacZα (fragment): LacZα fragment of β-galactosidase; lacZ fragment
    397..978     +  CDS            SEC7 (fragment): SEC7_YEAST - Experimental evidence at protein level: Swiss-Prot protein existence level 1. May play a role in vesicular budding and traffic between compartments of the Golgi apparatus. From Saccharomyces cerevisiae (strain ATCC 204508 / S288c) (Baker's yeast).
    994..2337    +  CDS            tdimer2(12): tdimer2(12) is a basic (constitutively fluorescent) orange fluorescent protein published in 2002, derived from Discosoma sp.. It has low acid sensitivity.
   2368..3711    +  CDS            tdimer2(12): tdimer2(12) is a basic (constitutively fluorescent) orange fluorescent protein published in 2002, derived from Discosoma sp.. It has low acid sensitivity.
   3742..5085    +  CDS            tdimer2(12): tdimer2(12) is a basic (constitutively fluorescent) orange fluorescent protein published in 2002, derived from Discosoma sp.. It has low acid sensitivity.
   6589..6753    +  CDS            YD169_YEAST: Protein predicted: Swiss-Prot protein existence level 4. From Saccharomyces cerevisiae (strain ATCC 204508 / S288c) (Baker's yeast).
   6866..6882    -  protein_bind   lac operator: The lac repressor binds to the lac operator to inhibit transcription in E. coli. This inhibition can be relieved by adding lactose or isopropyl-β-D-thiogalactopyranoside (IPTG). lac repressor encoded by lacI
   6890..6920    -  promoter       lac promoter: promoter for the E. coli lac operon
   6935..6956    -  protein_bind   CAP binding site: CAP binding activates transcription in the presence of cAMP. E. coli catabolite activator protein
   6969..7061    -  CDS            lacI (fragment): lac repressor; lacI; The lac repressor binds to the lac operator to inhibit transcription in E. coli. This inhibition can be relieved by adding lactose or isopropyl-β-D-thiogalactopyranoside (IPTG).
   7244..7832    -  rep_origin     ori: high-copy-number ColE1/pMB1/pBR322/pUC origin of replication
   8003..8863    -  CDS            AmpR: β-lactamase; bla; confers resistance to ampicillin, carbenicillin, and related antibiotics
   8864..8968    -  promoter       AmpR promoter: bla
   9097..9898    -  CDS            URA3 (fragment): orotidine-5'-phosphate decarboxylase, required for uracil biosynthesis; S. cerevisiae URA3; yeast auxotrophic marker, counterselectable with 5-fluoroorotic acid (5-FOA)
   9899..10114   -  promoter       URA3 promoter: S. cerevisiae URA3
  10184..35      +  CDS            rop (fragment) (across the origin): Rop protein, which maintains plasmids at low copy number; rop
>Addgene plasmid #140151 | YIplac211-Sec7-mScarlet2Ix6 | addgene full sequence | sequence record 308971 | Addgene NGS Result
TCGCGCGTTTCGGTGATGACGGTGAAAACCTCTGACACATGCAGCTCCCGGAGACGGTCACAGCTTGTCT
GTAAGCGGATGCCGGGAGCAGACAAGCCCGTCAGGGCGCGTCAGCGGGTGTTGGCGGGTGTCGGGGCTGG
CTTAACTATGCGGCATCAGAGCAGATTGTACTGAGAGTGCACCATATGCGGTGTGAAATACCGCACAGAT
GCGTAAGGAGAAAATACCGCATCAGGCGCCATTCGCCATTCAGGCTGCGCAACTGTTGGGAAGGGCGATC
GGTGCGGGCCTCTTCGCTATTACGCCAGCTGGCGAAAGGGGGATGTGCTGCAAGGCGATTAAGTTGGGTA
ACGCCAGGGTTTTCCCAGTCACGACGTTGTAAAACGACGGCCAGTGAATTCTATTGTTGTCAAATGTGTT
TTACAGCTTTTGATGATAGAGCTGCTCAACGAATTATTCGAGAACGAAGATTTTGCCCACTGTATCCCTT
ACAAGGAAGCCATTAGAATTACAAGATTGTTGGAGAAATCGTACGAATTTTCTCGTGACTTTAATGAAGA
TTATGGGTTAAGAACAAGACTAGTAGAGGCTCGTGTAGTTGATAAAATACCAAACCTGTTGAAACAAGAA
ACGAGTGCTGCTGCAGTTCTCCTTGACATTATGTTTCAGTTGTATCTGAACGATGATGAGAAGAAGGCTG
ATTTAATAACTCGTCTGATCACCATTTGCATCCAGGTCGTAGAGGGTTATGTTTCTTTGGATGATAGAAC
CATGGAACGTAGTATCAATGCCTGGCGTTCAGTGATAGTTGAAATATTACAAGGTTACTACGAATTTGAT
GATGAAGACTTTAGACTATACTGTCCTGCTATGTATGCTCTGGTGATTCAAATATTAGATAAGAGCGTTC
CAACGGAGTTGAGACATGCTATAAAACAATTTCTAAGCAGAGTTGGTGAATTATACCTTTCTACGGATCC
AACTAGTATGGATAGTACAGAAGCAGTTATAAAGGAATTCATGAGATTCAAAGTCCACATGGAAGGTAGT
ATGAACGGTCACGAATTCGAAATAGAAGGTGAAGGTGAAGGTAGACCATATGAAGGTACTCAAACAGCTA
AATTGAAGGTTACTAAAGGTGGTCCATTGCCATTTTCTTGGGATATCTTGTCTCCACAATTCATGTACGG
TTCAAGAGCTTTTATTAAACATCCAGCAGATATTCCAGATTACTACAAGCAATCATTTCCAGAAGGTTTT
AAATGGGAAAGAGTTATGAACTTCGAAGATGGTGGTGCAGTTACTGTTACACAAGATACTTCTTTGGAAG
ATGGTACATTGATCTATAAGGTTAAATTGAGAGGTACAAATTTTCCACCAGATGGTCCAGTTATGCAAAA
GAAAACTATGGGTTGGGAAGCATCTACAGAAAGATTGTACCCAGAAGATGGTGTTTTGAAGGGTGACATC
AAGATGGCATTGAGATTGAAGGATGGTGGTAGATATTTGGCTGATTTCAAGACTACATACAAGGCTAAGA
AACCAGTTCAAATGCCAGGTGCTTACAACGTTGATAGAAAATTGGATATCACTTCTCATAACGAAGATTA
CACAGTTGTTGAACAATACGAAAGAAGTGAAGGTAGACATAGTACAGGTGGTAGTGGTGCTAGTATGGAT
AGTACAGAAGCAGTTATAAAGGAATTCATGAGATTCAAAGTCCACATGGAAGGTAGTATGAACGGTCACG
AATTCGAAATAGAAGGTGAAGGTGAAGGTAGACCATATGAAGGTACTCAAACAGCTAAATTGAAGGTTAC
TAAAGGTGGTCCATTGCCATTTTCTTGGGATATCTTGTCTCCACAATTCATGTACGGTTCAAGAGCTTTT
ATTAAACATCCAGCAGATATTCCAGATTACTACAAGCAATCATTTCCAGAAGGTTTTAAATGGGAAAGAG
TTATGAACTTCGAAGATGGTGGTGCAGTTACTGTTACACAAGATACTTCTTTGGAAGATGGTACATTGAT
CTATAAGGTTAAATTGAGAGGTACAAATTTTCCACCAGATGGTCCAGTTATGCAAAAGAAAACTATGGGT
TGGGAAGCATCTACAGAAAGATTGTACCCAGAAGATGGTGTTTTGAAGGGTGACATCAAGATGGCATTGA
GATTGAAGGATGGTGGTAGATATTTGGCTGATTTCAAGACTACATACAAGGCTAAGAAACCAGTTCAAAT
GCCAGGTGCTTACAACGTTGATAGAAAATTGGATATCACTTCTCATAACGAAGATTACACAGTTGTTGAA
CAATACGAAAGAAGTGAAGGTAGACATAGTACAGGTGGTAGTGGTGCTAGTATGGATAGTACAGAAGCAG
TTATAAAGGAATTCATGAGATTCAAAGTCCACATGGAAGGTAGTATGAACGGTCACGAATTCGAAATAGA
AGGTGAAGGTGAAGGTAGACCATATGAAGGTACTCAAACAGCTAAATTGAAGGTTACTAAAGGTGGTCCA
TTGCCATTTTCTTGGGATATCTTGTCTCCACAATTCATGTACGGTTCAAGAGCTTTTATTAAACATCCAG
CAGATATTCCAGATTACTACAAGCAATCATTTCCAGAAGGTTTTAAATGGGAAAGAGTTATGAACTTCGA
AGATGGTGGTGCAGTTACTGTTACACAAGATACTTCTTTGGAAGATGGTACATTGATCTATAAGGTTAAA
TTGAGAGGTACAAATTTTCCACCAGATGGTCCAGTTATGCAAAAGAAAACTATGGGTTGGGAAGCATCTA
CAGAAAGATTGTACCCAGAAGATGGTGTTTTGAAGGGTGACATCAAGATGGCATTGAGATTGAAGGATGG
TGGTAGATATTTGGCTGATTTCAAGACTACATACAAGGCTAAGAAACCAGTTCAAATGCCAGGTGCTTAC
AACGTTGATAGAAAATTGGATATCACTTCTCATAACGAAGATTACACAGTTGTTGAACAATACGAAAGAA
GTGAAGGTAGACATAGTACAGGTGGTAGTGGTGCTAGTATGGATAGTACAGAAGCAGTTATAAAGGAATT
CATGAGATTCAAAGTCCACATGGAAGGTAGTATGAACGGTCACGAATTCGAAATAGAAGGTGAAGGTGAA
GGTAGACCATATGAAGGTACTCAAACAGCTAAATTGAAGGTTACTAAAGGTGGTCCATTGCCATTTTCTT
GGGATATCTTGTCTCCACAATTCATGTACGGTTCAAGAGCTTTTATTAAACATCCAGCAGATATTCCAGA
TTACTACAAGCAATCATTTCCAGAAGGTTTTAAATGGGAAAGAGTTATGAACTTCGAAGATGGTGGTGCA
GTTACTGTTACACAAGATACTTCTTTGGAAGATGGTACATTGATCTATAAGGTTAAATTGAGAGGTACAA
ATTTTCCACCAGATGGTCCAGTTATGCAAAAGAAAACTATGGGTTGGGAAGCATCTACAGAAAGATTGTA
CCCAGAAGATGGTGTTTTGAAGGGTGACATCAAGATGGCATTGAGATTGAAGGATGGTGGTAGATATTTG
GCTGATTTCAAGACTACATACAAGGCTAAGAAACCAGTTCAAATGCCAGGTGCTTACAACGTTGATAGAA
AATTGGATATCACTTCTCATAACGAAGATTACACAGTTGTTGAACAATACGAAAGAAGTGAAGGTAGACA
TAGTACAGGTGGTAGTGGTGCTAGTATGGATAGTACAGAAGCAGTTATAAAGGAATTCATGAGATTCAAA
GTCCACATGGAAGGTAGTATGAACGGTCACGAATTCGAAATAGAAGGTGAAGGTGAAGGTAGACCATATG
AAGGTACTCAAACAGCTAAATTGAAGGTTACTAAAGGTGGTCCATTGCCATTTTCTTGGGATATCTTGTC
TCCACAATTCATGTACGGTTCAAGAGCTTTTATTAAACATCCAGCAGATATTCCAGATTACTACAAGCAA
TCATTTCCAGAAGGTTTTAAATGGGAAAGAGTTATGAACTTCGAAGATGGTGGTGCAGTTACTGTTACAC
AAGATACTTCTTTGGAAGATGGTACATTGATCTATAAGGTTAAATTGAGAGGTACAAATTTTCCACCAGA
TGGTCCAGTTATGCAAAAGAAAACTATGGGTTGGGAAGCATCTACAGAAAGATTGTACCCAGAAGATGGT
GTTTTGAAGGGTGACATCAAGATGGCATTGAGATTGAAGGATGGTGGTAGATATTTGGCTGATTTCAAGA
CTACATACAAGGCTAAGAAACCAGTTCAAATGCCAGGTGCTTACAACGTTGATAGAAAATTGGATATCAC
TTCTCATAACGAAGATTACACAGTTGTTGAACAATACGAAAGAAGTGAAGGTAGACATAGTACAGGTGGT
AGTGGTGCTAGTATGGATAGTACAGAAGCAGTTATAAAGGAATTCATGAGATTCAAAGTCCACATGGAAG
GTAGTATGAACGGTCACGAATTCGAAATAGAAGGTGAAGGTGAAGGTAGACCATATGAAGGTACTCAAAC
AGCTAAATTGAAGGTTACTAAAGGTGGTCCATTGCCATTTTCTTGGGATATCTTGTCTCCACAATTCATG
TACGGTTCAAGAGCTTTTATTAAACATCCAGCAGATATTCCAGATTACTACAAGCAATCATTTCCAGAAG
GTTTTAAATGGGAAAGAGTTATGAACTTCGAAGATGGTGGTGCAGTTACTGTTACACAAGATACTTCTTT
GGAAGATGGTACATTGATCTATAAGGTTAAATTGAGAGGTACAAATTTTCCACCAGATGGTCCAGTTATG
CAAAAGAAAACTATGGGTTGGGAAGCATCTACAGAAAGATTGTACCCAGAAGATGGTGTTTTGAAGGGTG
ACATCAAGATGGCATTGAGATTGAAGGATGGTGGTAGATATTTGGCTGATTTCAAGACTACATACAAGGC
TAAGAAACCAGTTCAAATGCCAGGTGCTTACAACGTTGATAGAAAATTGGATATCACTTCTCATAACGAA
GATTACACAGTTGTTGAACAATACGAAAGAAGTGAAGGTAGACATAGTACAGGTGGTAGTGGTGCTAGCT
AAGCGGCCGGGCTTTGTTGAATGGTCCAGCAGATTAAAATATGCTTAGTTGTAGAACACAGAAAAAATGA
GAAGGTTGATATACTTTTACTCATATTTACCCTGATTTAATGGCGGTGATCCTTTTTAGATTCGTTTAAT
TCATAAACAAGGTACATCATATAGCAATAACAAATATGTAAACTATGTAGAAAGACTTATCAAGTTTAGC
CATCTTGGTCCTCATTCATGGGCATTTTATACTAACTTCATTTTTGCCGAAATAAGAAAGGATGTAATCT
TAACCTAAAATATGTAAGCAATTAAGGGTGCACGTAGTTACTTGCGAACAAATAGGAAAAGAAAGAAACA
AGCACGGATACTGAATGACTGAGTGTATTACTACACGATTTATCTCAACGAATTTAAGTGTGGAGGACGA
TCGGCTGCACGTAGGAGTCAACGTTTTTTTACTGTGTTCATCACAAAACCATTAAGCTGAGTCATCCATA
TTGCAAACAATAAGGTAGCACCGCTTCCATCAAAACACTAGAACATACCGATGTTTTCACGGATTTATTG
GAAACAAATAGCAGATGAGGGCGTTTTTACTTGTAATGAAGGCGAATGAGAAGGCAAGGCTTACAGGCTT
GTTGTTTATGCCAAGCATCAATACTCGCTATGGACGAGCGCCATCAGCGATAACAACAAAGTTTGCAAGT
GCTTGCTTGGATATAAAAGGCTTGACGCTTAAGATAAATAGGGCCATACTTGCTTGCTTTTACTATTTTT
GTTCCTCATAAGCCTGATTGACTACGCTATTATAAACCCCTACATTATCCTATAATCAACTTCACTTGTG
TAACGTTGAATGAGTTCAACTGAGTAATACTCGGTCGGAAATATACGCTCCATCTGGCAGGAAACATAGG
CTGCATTTATATCTTGCACAATTATGCCCTTCGTAGGTGTATGTTTTCATGTTTTCCATTATGTCAATGT
AGATGTATCTTTGGACAGGCAACTTTTGGATCAATAAAGCACAATTTTTGAGCAATTTGAGATATCCAGT
ATTTGTACGGGAGTCCCAAGATTGTTTAGCCTAAAAGGTTGAGGACTTGGATTATTCTTCCATCAAGCGC
CTCCACCCCTCGCATCCTATTTCTTTTGAAGCATAGGGGACGAGACTGTCTGTAATTTATGGCGAAGTAT
GACAAGAAAGATTCAAACTTTGTTTTACGTATGCCCCAATAAATTCTATGGTAGCACTACTAGAGACGTA
TTTTGGTTTTGTAATAATTTTCAAACTGCTCGCTATGATTTGTTACAAGAAACAAACAAAAGACACGACC
ATAGGGTTCATGTTGGTGGTTGCGAAGCCACATCTTTAAAACATTACTGCAAATTCAGCAGGAGTGAGTA
GCAAAATCGACAAAAACTAGAGTACGCAACATTCCCGGTCGTAAATTTCTTATCGTGGCGCCAGAACATT
CCCGTCCAATGATGAGAATGTCTCTAAAACAAATGCAGTCACAGAGATTTTCTGCGACTTCTCGAGTGAG
AATGTTGCTTATTGGTGCTAGTGGCTTGAGATCTTCGTCAAGCAAATTGGAATGCCCCCAGATTCTCAAA
CAAGCACGGCAGAAACTGAAATACGGCCAAAATTATGAACCCTTTTGTGGGATCTTTGTAGAAATAGGAC
CTCAGGATAGTATGATGAAGAATGTTGGCATGCAAGCTTGGCGTAATCATGGTCATAGCTGTTTCCTGTG
TGAAATTGTTATCCGCTCACAATTCCACACAACATACGAGCCGGAAGCATAAAGTGTAAAGCCTGGGGTG
CCTAATGAGTGAGCTAACTCACATTAATTGCGTTGCGCTCACTGCCCGCTTTCCAGTCGGGAAACCTGTC
GTGCCAGCTGCATTAATGAATCGGCCAACGCGCGGGGAGAGGCGGTTTGCGTATTGGGCGCTCTTCCGCT
TCCTCGCTCACTGACTCGCTGCGCTCGGTCGTTCGGCTGCGGCGAGCGGTATCAGCTCACTCAAAGGCGG
TAATACGGTTATCCACAGAATCAGGGGATAACGCAGGAAAGAACATGTGAGCAAAAGGCCAGCAAAAGGC
CAGGAACCGTAAAAAGGCCGCGTTGCTGGCGTTTTTCCATAGGCTCCGCCCCCCTGACGAGCATCACAAA
AATCGACGCTCAAGTCAGAGGTGGCGAAACCCGACAGGACTATAAAGATACCAGGCGTTTCCCCCTGGAA
GCTCCCTCGTGCGCTCTCCTGTTCCGACCCTGCCGCTTACCGGATACCTGTCCGCCTTTCTCCCTTCGGG
AAGCGTGGCGCTTTCTCATAGCTCACGCTGTAGGTATCTCAGTTCGGTGTAGGTCGTTCGCTCCAAGCTG
GGCTGTGTGCACGAACCCCCCGTTCAGCCCGACCGCTGCGCCTTATCCGGTAACTATCGTCTTGAGTCCA
ACCCGGTAAGACACGACTTATCGCCACTGGCAGCAGCCACTGGTAACAGGATTAGCAGAGCGAGGTATGT
AGGCGGTGCTACAGAGTTCTTGAAGTGGTGGCCTAACTACGGCTACACTAGAAGAACAGTATTTGGTATC
TGCGCTCTGCTGAAGCCAGTTACCTTCGGAAAAAGAGTTGGTAGCTCTTGATCCGGCAAACAAACCACCG
CTGGTAGCGGTGGTTTTTTTGTTTGCAAGCAGCAGATTACGCGCAGAAAAAAAGGATCTCAAGAAGATCC
TTTGATCTTTTCTACGGGGTCTGACGCTCAGTGGAACGAAAACTCACGTTAAGGGATTTTGGTCATGAGA
TTATCAAAAAGGATCTTCACCTAGATCCTTTTAAATTAAAAATGAAGTTTTAAATCAATCTAAAGTATAT
ATGAGTAAACTTGGTCTGACAGTTACCAATGCTTAATCAGTGAGGCACCTATCTCAGCGATCTGTCTATT
TCGTTCATCCATAGTTGCCTGACTCCCCGTCGTGTAGATAACTACGATACGGGAGGGCTTACCATCTGGC
CCCAGTGCTGCAATGATACCGCGAGACCCACGCTCACCGGCTCCAGATTTATCAGCAATAAACCAGCCAG
CCGGAAGGGCCGAGCGCAGAAGTGGTCCTGCAACTTTATCCGCCTCCATCCAGTCTATTAATTGTTGCCG
GGAAGCTAGAGTAAGTAGTTCGCCAGTTAATAGTTTGCGCAACGTTGTTGCCATTGCTACAGGCATCGTG
GTGTCACGCTCGTCGTTTGGTATGGCTTCATTCAGCTCCGGTTCCCAACGATCAAGGCGAGTTACATGAT
CCCCCATGTTGTGCAAAAAAGCGGTTAGCTCCTTCGGTCCTCCGATCGTTGTCAGAAGTAAGTTGGCCGC
AGTGTTATCACTCATGGTTATGGCAGCACTGCATAATTCTCTTACTGTCATGCCATCCGTAAGATGCTTT
TCTGTGACTGGTGAGTACTCAACCAAGTCATTCTGAGAATAGTGTATGCGGCGACCGAGTTGCTCTTGCC
CGGCGTCAATACGGGATAATACCGCGCCACATAGCAGAACTTTAAAAGTGCTCATCATTGGAAAACGTTC
TTCGGGGCGAAAACTCTCAAGGATCTTACCGCTGTTGAGATCCAGTTCGATGTAACCCACTCGTGCACCC
AACTGATCTTCAGCATCTTTTACTTTCACCAGCGTTTCTGGGTGAGCAAAAACAGGAAGGCAAAATGCCG
CAAAAAAGGGAATAAGGGCGACACGGAAATGTTGAATACTCATACTCTTCCTTTTTCAATATTATTGAAG
CATTTATCAGGGTTATTGTCTCATGAGCGGATACATATTTGAATGTATTTAGAAAAATAAACAAATAGGG
GTTCCGCGCACATTTCCCCGAAAAGTGCCACCTAGCTTTTTCTTTCCAATTTTTTTTTTTTCGTCATTAT
AAAAATCATTACGACCGAGATTCCCGGGTAATAACTGATATAATTAAATTGAAGCTCTAATTTGTGAGTT
TAGCTGGCCGCATCTTCTCAAATATGCTTCCCAGCCTGCTTTTCTGTAACGTTCACCCTCTACCTTAGCA
TCCCTTCCCTTTGCAAATAGTCCTCTTCCAACAATAATAATGTCAGATCCTGTAGAGACCACATCATCCA
CGGTTCTATACTGTTGACCCAATGCGTCTCCCTTGTCATCTAAACCCACACCGGGTGTCATAATCAACCA
ATCGTAACCTTCATCTCTTCCACCCATGTCTCTTTGAGCAATAAAGCCGATAACAAAATCTTTGTCGCTC
TTCGCAATGTCAACAGTACCCTTAGTATATTCTCCAGTAGATAGGGAGCCCTTGCATGACAATTCTGCTA
ACATCAAAAGGCCTCTAGGTTCCTTTGTTACTTCTTCTGCCGCCTGCTTCAAACCGCTAACAATACCTGG
GCCCACCACACCGTGTGCATTCGTAATGTCTGCCCATTCTGCTATTCTGTATACACCCGCAGAGTACTGC
AATTTGACTGTATTACCAATGTCAGCAAATTTTCTGTCTTCGAAGAGTAAAAAATTGTACTTGGCGGATA
ATGCCTTTAGCGGCTTAACTGTGCCCTCCATGGAAAAATCAGTCAAGATATCCACATGTGTTTTTAGTAA
ACAAATTTTGGGACCTAATGCTTCAACTAACTCCAGTAATTCCTTGGTGGTACGAACATCCAATGAAGCA
CACAAGTTTGTTTGCTTTTCGTGCATGATATTAAATAGCTTGGCAGCAACAGGACTAGGATGAGTAGCAG
CACGTTCCTTATATGTAGCTTTCGACATGATTTATCTTCGTTTCCTGCAGGTTTTTGTTCTGTGCAGTTG
GGTTAAGAATACTGGGCAATTTCATGTTTCTTCAACACTACATATGCGTATATATACCAATCTAAGTCTG
TGCTCCTTCCTTCGTTCTTCCTTCTGTTCGGAGATTACCGAATCAAAAAAATTTCAAGGAAACCGAAATC
AAAAAAAAGAATAAAAAAAAAATGATGAATTGAAAAGCTCTAAGAAACCATTATTATCATGACATTAACC
TATAAAAATAGGCGTATCACGAGGCCCTTTCGTC
