>Addgene plasmid #140151 | YIplac211-Sec7-mScarlet2Ix6 | depositor partial sequence | sequence record 271607 | Partial Sequence
AATTCTATTGTTGTCAAATGTGTTTTACAGCTTTTGATGATAGAGCTGCTCAACGAATTATTCGAGAACG
AAGATTTTGCCCACTGTATCCCTTACAAGGAAGCCATTAGAATTACAAGATTGTTGGAGAAATCGTACGA
ATTTTCTCGTGACTTTAATGAAGATTATGGGTTAAGAACAAGACTAGTAGAGGCTCGTGTAGTTGATAAA
ATACCAAACCTGTTGAAACAAGAAACGAGTGCTGCTGCAGTTCTCCTTGACATTATGTTTCAGTTGTATC
TGAACGATGATGAGAAGAAGGCTGATTTAATAACTCGTCTGATCACCATTTGCATCCAGGTCGTAGAGGG
TTATGTTTCTTTGGATGATAGAACCATGGAACGTAGTATCAATGCCTGGCGTTCAGTGATAGTTGAAATA
TTACAAGGTTACTACGAATTTGATGATGAAGACTTTAGACTATACTGTCCTGCTATGTATGCTCTGGTGA
TTCAAATATTAGATAAGAGCGTTCCAACGGAGTTGAGACATGCTATAAAACAATTTCTAAGCAGAGTTGG
TGAATTATACCTTTCTACGGATCCAACTAGTATGGATAGTACAGAAGCAGTTATAAAGGAATTCATGAGA
TTCAAAGTCCACATGGAAGGTAGTATGAACGGTCACGAATTCGAAATAGAAGGTGAAGGTGAAGGTAGAC
CATATGAAGGTACTCAAACAGCTAAATTGAAGGTTACTAAAGGTGGTCCATTGCCATTTTCTTGGGATAT
CTTGTCTCCACAATTCATGTACGGTTCAAGAGCTTTTATTAAACATCCAGCAGATATTCCAGATTACTAC
AAGCAATCATTTCCAGAAGGTTTTAAATGGGAAAGAGTTATGAACTTCGAAGATGGTGGTGCAGTTACTG
TTACACAAGATACTTCTTTGGAAGATGGTACATTGATCTATAAGGTTAAATTGAGAGGTACAAATTTTCC
ACCAGATGGTCCAGTTATGCAAAAGAAAACTATGGGTTGGGAAGCATCTACAGAAAGATTGTACCCAGAA
GATGGTGTTTTGAAGGGTGACATCAAGATGGCATTGAGATTGAAGGATGGTGGTAGATATTTGGCTGATT
TCAAGACTACATACAAGGCTAAGAAACCAGTTCAAATGCCAGGTGCTTACAACGTTGATAGAAAATTGGA
TATCACTTCTCATAACGAAGATTACACAGTTGTTGAACAATACGAAAGAAGTGAAGGTAGACATAGTACA
GGTGGTAGTGGTGCTAGTATGGATAGTACAGAAGCAGTTATAAAGGAATTCATGAGATTCAAAGTCCACA
TGGAAGGTAGTATGAACGGTCACGAATTCGAAATAGAAGGTGAAGGTGAAGGTAGACCATATGAAGGTAC
TCAAACAGCTAAATTGAAGGTTACTAAAGGTGGTCCATTGCCATTTTCTTGGGATATCTTGTCTCCACAA
TTCATGTACGGTTCAAGAGCTTTTATTAAACATCCAGCAGATATTCCAGATTACTACAAGCAATCATTTC
CAGAAGGTTTTAAATGGGAAAGAGTTATGAACTTCGAAGATGGTGGTGCAGTTACTGTTACACAAGATAC
TTCTTTGGAAGATGGTACATTGATCTATAAGGTTAAATTGAGAGGTACAAATTTTCCACCAGATGGTCCA
GTTATGCAAAAGAAAACTATGGGTTGGGAAGCATCTACAGAAAGATTGTACCCAGAAGATGGTGTTTTGA
AGGGTGACATCAAGATGGCATTGAGATTGAAGGATGGTGGTAGATATTTGGCTGATTTCAAGACTACATA
CAAGGCTAAGAAACCAGTTCAAATGCCAGGTGCTTACAACGTTGATAGAAAATTGGATATCACTTCTCAT
AACGAAGATTACACAGTTGTTGAACAATACGAAAGAAGTGAAGGTAGACATAGTACAGGTGGTAGTGGTG
CTAGTATGGATAGTACAGAAGCAGTTATAAAGGAATTCATGAGATTCAAAGTCCACATGGAAGGTAGTAT
GAACGGTCACGAATTCGAAATAGAAGGTGAAGGTGAAGGTAGACCATATGAAGGTACTCAAACAGCTAAA
TTGAAGGTTACTAAAGGTGGTCCATTGCCATTTTCTTGGGATATCTTGTCTCCACAATTCATGTACGGTT
CAAGAGCTTTTATTAAACATCCAGCAGATATTCCAGATTACTACAAGCAATCATTTCCAGAAGGTTTTAA
ATGGGAAAGAGTTATGAACTTCGAAGATGGTGGTGCAGTTACTGTTACACAAGATACTTCTTTGGAAGAT
GGTACATTGATCTATAAGGTTAAATTGAGAGGTACAAATTTTCCACCAGATGGTCCAGTTATGCAAAAGA
AAACTATGGGTTGGGAAGCATCTACAGAAAGATTGTACCCAGAAGATGGTGTTTTGAAGGGTGACATCAA
GATGGCATTGAGATTGAAGGATGGTGGTAGATATTTGGCTGATTTCAAGACTACATACAAGGCTAAGAAA
CCAGTTCAAATGCCAGGTGCTTACAACGTTGATAGAAAATTGGATATCACTTCTCATAACGAAGATTACA
CAGTTGTTGAACAATACGAAAGAAGTGAAGGTAGACATAGTACAGGTGGTAGTGGTGCTAGTATGGATAG
TACAGAAGCAGTTATAAAGGAATTCATGAGATTCAAAGTCCACATGGAAGGTAGTATGAACGGTCACGAA
TTCGAAATAGAAGGTGAAGGTGAAGGTAGACCATATGAAGGTACTCAAACAGCTAAATTGAAGGTTACTA
AAGGTGGTCCATTGCCATTTTCTTGGGATATCTTGTCTCCACAATTCATGTACGGTTCAAGAGCTTTTAT
TAAACATCCAGCAGATATTCCAGATTACTACAAGCAATCATTTCCAGAAGGTTTTAAATGGGAAAGAGTT
ATGAACTTCGAAGATGGTGGTGCAGTTACTGTTACACAAGATACTTCTTTGGAAGATGGTACATTGATCT
ATAAGGTTAAATTGAGAGGTACAAATTTTCCACCAGATGGTCCAGTTATGCAAAAGAAAACTATGGGTTG
GGAAGCATCTACAGAAAGATTGTACCCAGAAGATGGTGTTTTGAAGGGTGACATCAAGATGGCATTGAGA
TTGAAGGATGGTGGTAGATATTTGGCTGATTTCAAGACTACATACAAGGCTAAGAAACCAGTTCAAATGC
CAGGTGCTTACAACGTTGATAGAAAATTGGATATCACTTCTCATAACGAAGATTACACAGTTGTTGAACA
ATACGAAAGAAGTGAAGGTAGACATAGTACAGGTGGTAGTGGTGCTAGTATGGATAGTACAGAAGCAGTT
ATAAAGGAATTCATGAGATTCAAAGTCCACATGGAAGGTAGTATGAACGGTCACGAATTCGAAATAGAAG
GTGAAGGTGAAGGTAGACCATATGAAGGTACTCAAACAGCTAAATTGAAGGTTACTAAAGGTGGTCCATT
GCCATTTTCTTGGGATATCTTGTCTCCACAATTCATGTACGGTTCAAGAGCTTTTATTAAACATCCAGCA
GATATTCCAGATTACTACAAGCAATCATTTCCAGAAGGTTTTAAATGGGAAAGAGTTATGAACTTCGAAG
ATGGTGGTGCAGTTACTGTTACACAAGATACTTCTTTGGAAGATGGTACATTGATCTATAAGGTTAAATT
GAGAGGTACAAATTTTCCACCAGATGGTCCAGTTATGCAAAAGAAAACTATGGGTTGGGAAGCATCTACA
GAAAGATTGTACCCAGAAGATGGTGTTTTGAAGGGTGACATCAAGATGGCATTGAGATTGAAGGATGGTG
GTAGATATTTGGCTGATTTCAAGACTACATACAAGGCTAAGAAACCAGTTCAAATGCCAGGTGCTTACAA
CGTTGATAGAAAATTGGATATCACTTCTCATAACGAAGATTACACAGTTGTTGAACAATACGAAAGAAGT
GAAGGTAGACATAGTACAGGTGGTAGTGGTGCTAGTATGGATAGTACAGAAGCAGTTATAAAGGAATTCA
TGAGATTCAAAGTCCACATGGAAGGTAGTATGAACGGTCACGAATTCGAAATAGAAGGTGAAGGTGAAGG
TAGACCATATGAAGGTACTCAAACAGCTAAATTGAAGGTTACTAAAGGTGGTCCATTGCCATTTTCTTGG
GATATCTTGTCTCCACAATTCATGTACGGTTCAAGAGCTTTTATTAAACATCCAGCAGATATTCCAGATT
ACTACAAGCAATCATTTCCAGAAGGTTTTAAATGGGAAAGAGTTATGAACTTCGAAGATGGTGGTGCAGT
TACTGTTACACAAGATACTTCTTTGGAAGATGGTACATTGATCTATAAGGTTAAATTGAGAGGTACAAAT
TTTCCACCAGATGGTCCAGTTATGCAAAAGAAAACTATGGGTTGGGAAGCATCTACAGAAAGATTGTACC
CAGAAGATGGTGTTTTGAAGGGTGACATCAAGATGGCATTGAGATTGAAGGATGGTGGTAGATATTTGGC
TGATTTCAAGACTACATACAAGGCTAAGAAACCAGTTCAAATGCCAGGTGCTTACAACGTTGATAGAAAA
TTGGATATCACTTCTCATAACGAAGATTACACAGTTGTTGAACAATACGAAAGAAGTGAAGGTAGACATA
GTACAGGTGGTAGTGGTGCTAGCTAAGCGGCCGGGCTTTGTTGAATGGTCCAGCAGATTAAAATATGCTT
AGTTGTAGAACACAGAAAAAATGAGAAGGTTGATATACTTTTACTCATATTAATCCTGATTTAGTGGCGG
TGATCCTTTTTAGATTCGTTTAATTCATAAACAAGGTACATCATATAGCAATAACAAATATGTAAACTAT
GTAGAAAGACTTATCAAGTTTAGCCATTTTGGTCCTCATTCATGGGCATTTTATACTAACTTCATTTTTG
CCGAAATAAGAAAGGATGTAATCTTAACCTAAAATATGTAAGCAATTAAGGGCGCACGTAGTCACTTGCG
AACAAATAGGAAAAGAAAGAAACAAGCACGGATACTGAATGACTGAGTGTATTACTACACGATTTATCTC
AACGAATTTAAGTGTGGAGGACGATCGGCTGCACGTAGGAGTCAACGTTTTTTTACTGTGTTCATCACAA
AACCATTAAGCTGAGTCATCCATATTGCAAACAATAAGGTAGCACCGCTTCCATCAAAACACTAGAACAT
ACCGATGTTTTCACGGATTTATTGGAAACAAATAGCAGATGAGGGCGTTTTTACTTGTAATGAAGGCGAA
TGAGAAGGCAAGGCTTACAGGCTTGTTGTTTATGCCAAGCATCAATACTCGCTATGGAGGAGCGCCATCA
GCGATAACAACAAAGTTTGCAAGTGCTTGCTTGGATATAAAAGGCTTGACGCTTAAGATAAATAGGGCCA
TACTTGCTTGCTTTTACTATTTTTGTTCCTCATAAGCCTGATTGACTACGCTATTATAAACCCCTACATT
ATCCTATAATCAACTTCACTTGTGTAACGTTGAATGAGTTCAACTGAGTAATACTCGGTCGGAAATATAC
GCTCCATCTGGCAGGAAACATAGGCTGCATTTATATCTTGCACAATTATGCCCTTCGTAGGTGTATGTTT
TCATGTTTTCCATTATGTCAATGTAGATGTATCTTTGGACAGGCAACTTTTGGATCAATAAAGCACAATT
TTTGAGCAATTTGAGATATCCAGTATTTGTACGGGAGTCCCAAGATTGTTTAGCCTAAAAGGTTGAGGAC
TTGGATTATTCTTCCATCAAGCGCCTCCACCCCTCGCATCCTATTTCTTTTGAAGCATAGGGGACGAGAC
TGTCTGTAATTTATGGCGAAGTATGACAAGAAAGATTCAAACTTTGTTTTACGTATGCCCCAATAAATTC
TATGGTAGCACTACTAGAGACGTATTTTGGTTTTGTAATAATTTTCAAACTGCTCGCTATGATTTGTTAC
AAGAAACAAACAAAAGACACGACCATAGGGTTCATGTTGGTGGTTGCGAAGCCACATCTTTAAAACATTA
CTGCAAATTCAGCAGGAGTGAGTAGCAAAATCGACAAAAACTAGAGTACGCAACATTCCCGGTCGTAAAT
TTCTTATCGTGGCGCCAGAACATTCCCGTCCAATGATGAGAATGTCTCTAAAACAAATGCAGTCACAGAG
ATTTTCTGCGACTTCTCGAGTGAGAATGTTGCTTATTGGTGCTAGTGGCTTGAGATCTTCGTCAAGCAAA
TTGGAATGCCCCAGATTCTCAAACAAGCACGGCAGAAACTGAAATACGGCCAAAATTATGAACCCTTTTG
TGGGATCTTTGTAGAAATAGGACCTCAGGATAGTATGATGAAGAATGTTGGCATG
